Addgene plasmid #52997: pHL 1032
Purpose: pLtetO-1:RhyB, pCon:ompC::mCherry, pLlacO-1:sodB::gfp
Depositing lab: Han Lim. Depositing organization: University of California, Berkeley. Publication: Disruption of small RNA signaling caused by competition for Hfq. Hussein R, Lim HN. Proc Natl Acad Sci U S A. 2011 Jan 18;108(3):1110-5. doi: 10.1073/pnas.1010082108. Epub 2010 Dec 28. PubMed 21189298.
Backbone
  Vector backbone: unknown
  Backbone manufacturer: Lim lab
  Vector type: Bacterial Expression, Synthetic Biology
Growth in bacteria
  Bacterial resistance: Ampicillin, 100 μg/mL
  Growth temperature: 37°C
  Growth strain: DH5alpha
  Copy number: High Copy
Gene/Insert 1
  Gene/Insert name: RhyB sRNA
  Species: E. coli
  Promoter: pLtetO-1
  Cloning method: Unknown
  Sequencing primers: 5′ unknown; 3′ AspTerm ACTGCTCACAAGAAAAAAGGCACG
Gene/Insert 2
  Gene/Insert name: ompC (alt name: target mRNA (competitor))
  Species: E. coli
  Mutation: contains −81 to +36 bp relative to start codon
  Promoter: pCon
  Tag / fusion protein: mCherry (C terminal on insert)
  Cloning method: Unknown
  Sequencing primers: 5′ unknown; 3′ mCherry-R
Gene/Insert 3
  Gene/Insert name: sodB (alt name: target mRNA)
  Species: E. coli
  Mutation: contains −56 to +141 bp relative to start codon
  Promoter: pLlacO-1
  Tag / fusion protein: gfp (C terminal on insert)
  Cloning method: Unknown
  Sequencing primers: 5′ unknown; 3′ GFP-R
Terms and licenses: Academic/Nonprofit Terms; Industry Terms: Not Available to Industry
How to cite: pHL 1032 was a gift from Han Lim (Addgene plasmid # 52997 ; http://n2t.net/addgene:52997 ; RRID:Addgene_52997)
