[The description below was written by a language model from this plasmid's Addgene catalogue record.]
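Description:
pHL 1032 is a bacterial expression and synthetic biology plasmid for use in E. coli. It is maintained at high copy number under ampicillin selection. The record lists the backbone as unknown (built in the depositing laboratory), and it states neither the origin of replication nor the cloning method. No feature table is available, so the arrangement and orientation of the three cassettes cannot be described.

The plasmid carries three separately controlled E. coli-derived expression units that together form a reporter system for small RNA regulation. The first expresses the sRNA recorded as RhyB (presumably RyhB, the iron-responsive sRNA) from pLtetO-1, a TetR-repressible promoter that can be induced with tetracycline analogues in strains supplying TetR. The second is a target mRNA reporter: a sodB fragment spanning −56 to +141 relative to the start codon, fused at its C-terminal end to gfp and driven by pLlacO-1, a LacI-repressible, IPTG-inducible promoter. The third is an ompC fragment spanning −81 to +36, fused to mCherry and transcribed from a promoter named pCon, apparently constitutive. The record labels it a competitor target mRNA.

Each fragment retains the 5′ untranslated region and early coding sequence, the region where sRNAs typically base-pair. Fluorescence from each fusion therefore reports post-transcriptional control of that transcript. Independent tuning of the sRNA and sodB::gfp levels, with the ompC::mCherry transcript also present, suits quantitative study of sRNA-mediated silencing. It also fits the associated publication's topic, the disruption of sRNA signalling by competition for the RNA chaperone Hfq.
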