>Addgene plasmid #52997 | pHL 1032 | addgene partial sequence | sequence record 84109 | GFP-F 5'-GGTCCTTCTTGAGTTTGTAAC-3'
CTAGCTTGGCTGTTTTGGCGGATGAGAGAAGATTTTCAGCCTGATACAGATTAAATCAGAACGCAGAAGC
GGTCTGATAAAACAGAATTTGCCTGGCGGCAGTAGCGCGGTGGTCCCACCTGACCCCATGCCGAACTCAG
AAGTGAAACGCCGTAGCGCCGATGGTAGTGTGGGGTCTCCCCATGCGAGAGTAGGGAACTGCCAGGCATC
AAATAAAACGAAAGGCTCAGTCGAAAGACTGGGCCTTTCGTTTTATCTGTTGTTTGTCGGTGAACGCTCT
CCTGAGTAGGACAAATCCGCCGGGAGCGGATTTGAACGTTGCGAAGCAACGGCCCGGAGGGTGGCG
