>Addgene plasmid #52997 | pHL 1032 | addgene partial sequence | sequence record 84126 | mCherry-R 5'-TTGGTCACCTTCAGCTTGG-3'
CCTCGATCTCGAACTCGTGGCCGTTCACGGAGCCCTCCATGTGCACCTTGAAGCGCATGAACTCCTTGAT
GATGGCCATGTTATCCTCCTCGCCCTTGCTCACCATTTTTTTTCCTCCTTAGCATGCTAGCTGGGACCAG
GAGGGACAGTACTTTAACTTTCATGTTATTAACCCTCTGTTATATGCCTTTATTTGCTTTTTTATGCCAC
TGCATACTGATTAACCCTCATTAATCAGTCGGCAAGTCGACCTGTGTGGAATCCATTATAACCGCCAAGC
TTAAAAATGTCAACAACGACGGTGCTCGAGAATTCACTGCTCACAAGAAAAAAGGCACGTCATCTGACGT
GCCTTTTTTATTTGTACTACCCTGTACGATTAAAGCTTGTGGATAAATTGAGAACGAAAGATCAAAAAAA
AAGCCAGCACCCGGCTGGCTAAGTAATACTGGAAGCAATGTGAGCAATGTCGTGCTTTCAGGTTCTCCGC
GAGGGTCTTCCTGATCGCCCCGGGAGTATCTCTATCACTGATAGGGATGTCAATCTCTATCACTGATAGG
GAGGATCCTGAGCGGATACATATTTGAATGTAT
