>Addgene plasmid #52997 | pHL 1032 | addgene partial sequence | sequence record 84152 | GFP-R 5'-CCATCTAATTCAACAAGAATTGGGACAAC-3'
TTACGCATGCTCGCGGTACCTTTAATCAGGTTGTTCAGGTTAGTGACATAAGTCTGATGGTGCTTGCCGT
AGTGATACTCGATGGTTTCCGCAGAAATGTGCGGTGCCAGAGCATCTTTAGCATATGGTAGTGCAGGTAA
TTCGAATGACATTGCTACTCTCCTTTATTATTAATTTGCATACGTACAATAGCCTTATTGTGCGTATGGT
CGACAGTATCTTGTTATCCGCTCACAATGTCAATGTTATCCGCTCACATTTATGACGTCAGGTGGCACTT
TTCGGGGAAATGTGCGCGGAACCCCTATTTGTTTATTTTTCTAAATACATTCAAATATGTATCCGCTCAT
GAGACAATAACCCTGATAAATGCTTCAATAATATTGAAAAAGGAAGAGTATGAGTATTCAACATTTCCGT
GTCGCCCTTATTCCCT
